Addgene plasmid #45595: pMKBAD28
Depositing lab: Hideo Iwai. Depositing organization: University of Helsinki, Institute of Biotechnology. Publication: Intermolecular domain swapping induces intein-mediated protein alternative splicing. Aranko AS, Oeemig JS, Kajander T, Iwai H. Nat Chem Biol. 2013 Aug 25. doi: 10.1038/nchembio.1320. PubMed 23974115.
Backbone
  Vector backbone: pBAD
  Backbone manufacturer: Invitrogen
  Backbone size w/o insert (bp): 4597
  Total vector size (bp): 4846
  Vector type: Bacterial Expression
Growth in bacteria
  Bacterial resistance: Ampicillin, 100 μg/mL
  Growth temperature: 37°C
  Growth strain: DH5alpha
  Copy number: Low Copy
Gene/Insert
  Gene/Insert name: NpuDnaEC14 (alt name: C-intein of NpuDnaEC14 split intein)
  Species: Nostoc punctiforme
  Insert size (bp): 249
  Promoter: pBAD
  Tag / fusion protein: GB1-H6 (C terminal on insert)
  Cloning method: Restriction Enzyme; 5′ cloning site NdeI (not destroyed); 3′ cloning site KpnI (not destroyed)
  Sequencing primers: 5′ pBAD Forward; 3′ pBAD Reverse
Terms and licenses: Academic/Nonprofit Terms; Industry Terms: Not Available to Industry
Depositor comments: There are 2 mismatches between Addgene's quality control and depositor's reference sequence. These changes are in backbone region and should not affect function.
How to cite: pMKBAD28 was a gift from Hideo Iwai (Addgene plasmid # 45595 ; http://n2t.net/addgene:45595 ; RRID:Addgene_45595)
