[The description below was written by a language model from this plasmid's Addgene catalogue record and pLannotate feature annotations shown in this document.]
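Description:
pMKBAD28 is a 4,846 bp bacterial expression plasmid built on the Invitrogen pBAD backbone for arabinose-inducible protein production in E. coli. It carries the ampicillin resistance gene (β-lactamase, under its own bla promoter) for selection and replicates from a ColE1/pMB1-type origin with the pBR322 bom region. The catalogue lists it as low copy, although the automated annotation labels the origin generically as the high-copy family. Only fragments of rop, the tetracycline resistance gene and the tet promoter remain as pBR322 remnants. An M13 phage origin is also present, which in principle allows single-stranded DNA production.

The payload is the 249 bp insert cloned between NdeI and KpnI, described as NpuDnaEC14, the C-terminal fragment (C-intein) of the split DnaE intein from Nostoc punctiforme, fused at its C-terminus to GB1-H6. GB1 is the B1 domain of streptococcal protein G, a small, well-behaved solubilising partner that here serves as the C-extein. The hexahistidine tag permits metal-affinity purification; the annotation picks it up as a partial match to a composite His-containing tag. The feature table does not annotate the short intein segment itself, which would lie between the ribosome binding site and GB1. Transcription is driven by the araBAD promoter, controlled by the divergently transcribed araC regulator encoded on the plasmid. Translation initiates from a T7 gene 10 ribosome binding site, and the rrnB T1 and T2 terminators follow the coding region.

The associated publication concerns domain swapping and alternative protein splicing mediated by inteins, so the construct most likely supplies the C-intein precursor for protein trans-splicing experiments with a matching N-intein partner. The depositor notes two backbone sequence mismatches that are not expected to affect function.
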