Features (pLannotate 1.2.2; 16 found; start..end, strand, type, name):
      3..287     +  promoter       araBAD promoter: araBAD; promoter of the L-arabinose operon of E. coli; the araC regulatory gene is transcribed in the opposite direction (Guzman et al., 1995)
    314..336     +  RBS            RBS: efficient ribosome binding site from bacteriophage T7 gene 10 (Olins and Rangwala, 1989)
    407..564     +  CDS            GB1 (fragment): B1 domain of Streptococcal protein G effective as a solubilizing fusion partner (Cheng and Patel, 2004)
    567..589     +  CDS            capTEV™ (fragment): composite tag for in vivo biotinylation, TEV protease cleavage, and 6xHis tagging
    680..794     +  ncRNA          5S rRNA: Accession: RF00001 - 5S ribosomal RNA
    798..884     +  terminator     rrnB T1 terminator: Escherichia coli rrnB; transcription terminator T1 from the E. coli rrnB gene
    976..1003    +  terminator     rrnB T2 terminator: transcription terminator T2 from the E. coli rrnB gene
   1021..1112    +  promoter       AmpR promoter: bla
   1113..1973    +  CDS            AmpR: β-lactamase; bla; confers resistance to ampicillin, carbenicillin, and related antibiotics
   2015..2395    +  rep_origin     M13 ori (sequence partly withheld): M13 bacteriophage origin of replication; arrow indicates direction of (+) strand synthesis
   2581..3169    +  rep_origin     ori: high-copy-number ColE1/pMB1/pBR322/pUC origin of replication
   3355..3495    -  misc_feature   bom: basis of mobility region from pBR322
   3597..3637    -  CDS            rop (fragment): Rop protein, which maintains plasmids at low copy number; rop
   3636..3823    -  CDS            TcR (fragment): tetracycline efflux protein; tet; confers resistance to tetracycline
   3836..3854    +  promoter       tet promoter (fragment): E. coli promoter for tetracycline efflux protein gene
   3944..4822    -  CDS            araC: L-arabinose regulatory protein; araC
>Addgene plasmid #45595 | pMKBAD28 | depositor full sequence | sequence record 63861 | pMKBAD28 plasmid sequence
AGAAGAAACCAATTGTCCATATTGCATCAGACATTGCCGTCACTGCGTCTTTTACTGGCTCTTCTCGCTA
ACCAAACCGGTAACCCCGCTTATTAAAAGCATTCTGTAACAAAGCGGGACCAAAGCCATGACAAAAACGC
GTAACAAAAGTGTCTATAATCACGGCAGAAAAGTCCACATTGATTATTTGCACGGCGTCACACTTTGCTA
TGCCATAGCATTTTTATCCATAAGATTAGCGGATCCTACCTGACGCTTTTTATCGCAACTCTCTACTGTT
TCTCCATACCCGTTTTTTTGGGCTAGAAATAATTTTGTTTAACTTTAAGAAGGAGATATACATATGGACC
ATAATTTTGCACTCAAAAATGGCTTCATAGCTTCTAATTGTTTCAATGGTACCCAGTACAAACTTATCCT
GAACGGTAAAACCCTGAAAGGTGAAACCACCACCGAAGCTGTTGACGCTGCTACCGCGGAAAAAGTTTTC
AAACAGTACGCTAACGACAACGGTGTTGACGGTGAATGGACCTACGACGACGCTACCAAAACCTACACCG
TAACGGAATTCCATCATCATCATCATCATTAAGCTTGGCTGTTTTGGCGGATGAGAGAAGATTTTCAGCC
TGATACAGATTAAATCAGAACGCAGAAGCGGTCTGATAAAACAGAATTTGCCTGGCGGCAGTAGCGCGGT
GGTCCCACCTGACCCCATGCCGAACTCAGAAGTGAAACGCCGTAGCGCCGATGGTAGTGTGGGGTCCCCC
ATGCGAGAGTAGGGAACTGCCAGGCATCAAATAAAACGAAAGGCTCAGTGCAAAGACTGGGCCTTTCGTT
TTATCTGTTGTTTGTCGGTGAACGCTCTCCTGAGTAGGACAAATCCGCCGGGAGCGGATTTGAACGTTGC
GAAGCAACGGCCCGGAGGGTGGCGGGCAGGACGCCCGCCATAAACTGCCAGGCATCAAATTAAGCAGAAG
GCCATCCTGACGGATGGCCTTTTTGCGTTTCTACAAACTCTTTGTTTATTTTTCTAAATACATTCAAATA
TGTATCCGCTCATGAGACAATAACCCTGATAAATGCTTCAATAATATTGAAAAAGGAAGAGTATGAGTAT
TCAACATTTCCGTGTCGCCCTTATTCCCTTTTTTGCGGCATTTTGCCTTCCTGTTTTTGCTCACCCAGAA
ACGCTGGTGAAAGTAAAAGATGCTGAAGATCAGTTGGGTGCACGAGTGGGTTACATCGAACTGGATCTCA
ACAGCGGTAAGATCCTTGAGAGTTTTCGCCCCGAAGAACGTTTTCCAATGATGAGCACTTTTAAAGTTCT
GCTATGTGGCGCGGTATTATCCCGTGTTGACGCCGGGCAAGAGCAACTCGGTCGCCGCATACACTATTCT
CAGAATGACTTGGTTGAGTACTCACCAGTCACAGAAAAGCATCTTACGGATGGCATGACAGTAAGAGAAT
TATGCAGTGCTGCCATAACCATGAGTGATAACACTGCGGCCAACTTACTTCTGACAACGATCGGAGGACC
GAAGGAGCTAACCGCTTTTTTGCACAACATGGGGGATCATGTAACTCGCCTTGATCGTTGGGAACCGGAG
CTGAATGAAGCCATACCAAACGACGAGCGTGACACCACGATGCCTGCAGCAATGGCAACAACGTTGCGCA
AACTATTAACTGGCGAACTACTTACTCTAGCTTCCCGGCAACAATTAATAGACTGGATGGAGGCGGATAA
AGTTGCAGGACCACTTCTGCGCTCGGCCCTTCCGGCTGGCTGGTTTATTGCTGATAAATCTGGAGCCGGT
GAGCGTGGGTCTCGCGGTATCATTGCAGCACTGGGGCCAGATGGTAAGCCCTCCCGTATCGTAGTTATCT
ACACGACGGGGAGTCAGGCAACTATGGATGAACGAAATAGACAGATCGCTGAGATAGGTGCCTCACTGAT
TAAGCATTGGTAACTGTCAGACCAAGTTTACTCATATATACTTTAGATTGATT
[125 nt withheld, positions 2014-2138]
C
[141 nt withheld, positions 2140-2280]
CCTTTGACGTTGGAGTCCACGTTCTTT
[37 nt withheld, positions 2308-2344]
ACCCTATCTCGGGCTATTCTTTTGATTTATAAGGGATTTTGCCGATTTCGGCCTATTGGTTAAAAAATGA
GCTGATTTAACAAAAATTTAACGCGAATTTTAACAAAATATTAACGTTTACAATTTAAAAGGATCTAGGT
GAAGATCCTTTTTGATAATCTCATGACCAAAATCCCTTAACGTGAGTTTTCGTTCCACTGAGCGTCAGAC
CCCGTAGAAAAGATCAAAGGATCTTCTTGAGATCCTTTTTTTCTGCGCGTAATCTGCTGCTTGCAAACAA
AAAAACCACCGCTACCAGCGGTGGTTTGTTTGCCGGATCAAGAGCTACCAACTCTTTTTCCGAAGGTAAC
TGGCTTCAGCAGAGCGCAGATACCAAATACTGTCCTTCTAGTGTAGCCGTAGTTAGGCCACCACTTCAAG
AACTCTGTAGCACCGCCTACATACCTCGCTCTGCTAATCCTGTTACCAGTGGCTGCTGCCAGTGGCGATA
AGTCGTGTCTTACCGGGTTGGACTCAAGACGATAGTTACCGGATAAGGCGCAGCGGTCGGGCTGAACGGG
GGGTTCGTGCACACAGCCCAGCTTGGAGCGAACGACCTACACCGAACTGAGATACCTACAGCGTGAGCAT
TGAGAAAGCGCCACGCTTCCCGAAGGGAGAAAGGCGGACAGGTATCCGGTAAGCGGCAGGGTCGGAACAG
GAGAGCGCACGAGGGAGCTTCCAGGGGGAAACGCCTGGTATCTTTATAGTCCTGTCGGGTTTCGCCACCT
CTGACTTGAGCGTCGATTTTTGTGATGCTCGTCAGGGGGGCGGAGCCTATGGAAAAACGCCAGCAACGCG
GCCTTTTTACGGTTCCTGGCCTTTTGCTGGCCTTTTGCTCACATGTTCTTTCCTGCGTTATCCCCTGATT
CTGTGGATAACCGTATTACCGCCTTTGAGTGAGCTGATACCGCTCGCCGCAGCCGAACGACCGAGCGCAG
CGAGTCAGTGAGCGAGGAAGCGGAAGAGCGCCTGATGCGGTATTTTCTCCTTACGCATCTGTGCGGTATT
TCACACCGGATATGGTGCACTCTCAGTACAATCTGCTCTGATGCCGCATAGTTAAGCCAGTATACACTCC
GCTATCGCTACGTGACTGGGTCATGGCTGCGCCCCGACACCCGCCAACACCCGCTGACGCGCCCTGACGG
GCTTGTCTGCTCCCGGCATCCGCTTACAGACAAGCTGTGACCGTCTCCGGGAGCTGCATGTGTCAGAGGT
TTTCACCGTCATCACCGAAACGCGCGAGGCAGCAAGGAGATGGCGCCCAACAGTCCCCCGGCCACGGGGC
CTGCCACCATACCCACGCCGAAACAAGCGCTCATGAGCCCGAAGTGGCGAGCCCGATCTTCCCCATCGGT
GATGTCGGCGATATAGGCGCCAGCAACCGCACCTGTGGCGCCGGTGATGCCGGCCACGATGCGTCCGGCG
TAGAGGATCTAATTCTCATGTTTGACAGCTTATCATCGATGCATAATGTGCCTGTCAAATGGACGAAGCA
GGGATTCTGCAAACCCTATGCTACTCCGTCAAGCCGTCAATTGTCTGATTCGTTACCAATTATGACAACT
TGACGGCTACATCATTCACTTTTTCTTCACAACCGGCACGGAACTCGCTCGGGCTGGCCCCGGTGCATTT
TTTAAATACCCGCGAGAAATAGAGTTGATCGTCAAAACCAACATTGCGACCGACGGTGGCGATAGGCATC
CGGGTGGTGCTCAAAAGCAGCTTCGCCTGGCTGATACGTTGGTCCTCGCGCCAGCTTAAGACGCTAATCC
CTAACTGCTGGCGGAAAAGATGTGACAGACGCGACGGCGACAAGCAAACATGCTGTGCGACGCTGGCGAT
ATCAAAATTGCTGTCTGCCAGGTGATCGCTGATGTACTGACAAGCCTCGCGTACCCGATTATCCATCGGT
GGATGGAGCGACTCGTTAATCGCTTCCATGCGCCGCAGTAACAATTGCTCAAGCAGATTTATCGCCAGCA
GCTCCGAATAGCGCCCTTCCCCTTGCCCGGCGTTAATGATTTGCCCAAACAGGTCGCTGAAATGCGGCTG
GTGCGCTTCATCCGGGCGAAAGAACCCCGTATTGGCAAATATTGACGGCCAGTTAAGCCATTCATGCCAG
TAGGCGCGCGGACGAAAGTAAACCCACTGGTGATACCATTCGCGAGCCTCCGGATGACGACCGTAGTGAT
GAATCTCTCCTGGCGGGAACAGCAAAATATCACCCGGTCGGCAAACAAATTCTCGTCCCTGATTTTTCAC
CACCCCCTGACCGCGAATGGTGAGATTGAGAATATAACCTTTCATTCCCAGCGGTCGGTCGATAAAAAAA
TCGAGATAACCGTTGGCCTCAATCGGCGTTAAACCCGCCACCAGATGGGCATTAAACGAGTATCCCGGCA
GCAGGGGATCATTTTGCGCTTCAGCCATACTTTTCATACTCCCGCCATTCAG
