>Addgene plasmid #45595 | pMKBAD28 | addgene partial sequence | sequence record 70694 | pBAD-F 5'-ATGCCATAGCATTTTTATCC-3'
CGCTTTTTATCGCAACTCTCTACTGTTTCTCCATACCCGTTTTTTTGGGCTAGAAATAATTTTGTTTAAC
TTTAAGAAGGAGATATACATATGGACCATAATTTTGCACTCAAAAATGGCTTCATAGCTTCTAATTGTTT
CAATGGTACCCAGTACAAACTTATCCTGAACGGTAAAACCCTGAAAGGTGAAACCACCACCGAAGCTGTT
GACGCTGCTACCGCGGAAAAAGTTTTCAAACAGTACGCTAACGACAACGGTGTTGACGGTGAATGGACCT
ACGACGACGCTACCAAAACCTACACCGTAACGGAATTCCATCATCATCATCATCATTAAGCTTGGCTGTT
TTGGCGGATGAGAGAAGATTTTCAGCCTGATACAGATTAAATCAGAACGCAGAAGCGGTCTGATAAAACA
GAATTTGCCTGGCGGCAGTAGCGCGGTGGTCCCACCTGACCCCATGCCGAACTCAGAAGTGAAACGCCGT
AGCGCCGATGGTAGTGTGGGGTCTCCCCATGCGAGAGTAGGGAACTGCCAGGCATCAAATAAAACGAAAG
GCTCAGTCGAAAGACTGGGCCTTTCGTTTTATCTGTTGTTTGTCGGTGAACGCTCTCCTGAGTAGGACAA
ATCCGCCGGGAGCGGATTTGAACGTTGCGAAGCAACGGCCCG
